>Addgene plasmid #208031 | Ac5-STABLE1-puro | addgene full sequence | sequence record 410193 | Addgene NGS Result
AGATCTCGCTGCCTGTTATGTGGCCCACAAACCAAGACACGTTTTATGGCCATTAAAGCTGGCTGATCGT
CGCCAAACACCAAATACATAATGAATATGTACACATTCGAGAAAGAAGCGATCAAAGAAGCGTCTTCGGG
CGGAGTAGGAGAATGCGGAGGAGAAGGAGAACGAGCTGATCTAGTATCTCTCCACAATCCAATGCCAACT
GACCAACTGGCCATATTCGGAGCAATTTGAAGCCAATTTCCATCGCCTGGCGATCGCTCCATTCTTGGCT
ATATGTTTTTCACCGTTACCCGGGGCCATTTTCAAAGACTCGTCGGCAAGATAAGATTGTGTCACTCGCT
GTCTCTCTTCATTTGTCGAAGAATGCTGAGGAATTTCGCGATGACGTCGGCGAGTATTTTGAAGAATGAG
AATAATTTGTATTTATACGAAAATCAGTTAGTGGAATTTTCTACAAAAACATGTTATCTATAGATAATTT
TGTTGCAAAATATGTTGACTATGACAAAGATTGTATGTATATACCTTTAATGTATTCTCATTTTCTTATG
TATTTATAATGGCAATGATGATACTGATGATATTTTAAGATGATGCCAGACCAAAAGGCTTGAATTTCTG
CGTCTTTTGCCGAACGCAGTGCATGTGCAATTGTTGTTTTTTGGAATATTCAATTTTCGGACTGTCCGCT
TTGATTTCAGTTTCTTGGCTTATTCAAAAAGCAAAGTAAAGCCAAAAAAGCGAGATGGCAATACCAAATG
CGGCAAAACGGTAGTGGAAGGAAAGGGGTGCGGGGCAGCGGAAGGAAGGGTGGGGCGGGGCGTGGCGGGG
TCTGTGGCTGGGCGCGACGTCACCGACGTTGGAGCCACTCCTTTGACCATGTGTGCGTGTGTGTATTATT
CGTGTCTCGCCACTCGCCGGTTGTTTTTTTCTTTTTATGCTGCGCTCTCTCTAGCGCCATCTCGCTTACG
CATGCTCAACGCACCGCATGTTGCCGTTTCCTTTTATGCGTCATTTTGGCTCGAAATAGGCAATTATTTA
AACAAAGATTAGTCAACGAAAACGCTAAAATAAATAAGTCTACAATATGGTTACTTATTGCCATGTGTGT
GCAGCCAACGATAGCAACAAAAGCAACAACACAGGTGGCTTTCCCTCTTTCACTTTTTGTTTGCAAGCCG
CGTGCGAGCAAGACGGCACGACCGGCAAACGCAATTACGCTGACAAAGAGCAGACGAAGTTTTGGCGAAA
AACATCAAGGCGCCTGATACGAATGCATTTGCAATAACAATTGCGATATTTAATATTGTTTATGAAGCTG
TTTGACTTCAAAACACACAAAAAAAAAAATAAAACAAATTATTTGAAAGAGAATTAGGAATCGGACGCTT
ATCGTTAGGGTAACAACAAGAAATGCTTACTGAGTCACAGCCTCTGGAAAACTGCCGCAAGCCAGAGAGA
GAGAGAAAAAGAGGGAGAGCAGCTTAGACCGCATGTGCTTGTGTGTGAGGCGTCTCTCTCTTCGTCTCTG
TTGCGCAAACGCATAGACTGCACTGAAAAAATCGATTACCTATTTTTTATGAATGAATATTTGCACTATT
ACTATTCAAAACTATTAAGATAGCAATCACATTCAATAGCCAAATACTATACCACCTGAGCGATGCAACG
AAATGATCAATTTGAGCAAAAATGCTGCATATTTAGGACGGCATCATTATAGAAATGCTTCTTGCTGTGT
ACTTTTCTCTCGTCTGGCAGCTGTTTCGCCGTTATTGTTAAAACCGGCTTAAGTTAGGTGTGTTTTCTAC
GACTAGTGAATGCCCTACTAGAAGATGTGTGTTGCACAAAATGTCCCTGGAATAACCAATTTGAAGTGCA
GATAGCAGTAAACGTAAGCTAATATGAATATTATTTAACTGTAATGTTTTAATATCGCTGGACATTACTA
ATAAACCCACTATAAACACATGTACATATGTATGTTTTGGCATACAATGAGTAGTTGGGGAAAAAATGTG
TAAAAGCACCGTGACCATCACAGCATAAAGATAACCAGCTGAAGTATCGAATATGAGTAACCCCCAAATT
GAATCACATGCCGCAACTGATAGGACCCATGGAAGTACACTCTTCATGGCGATATACAAGACACACACAA
GCACGAACACCCAGTTGCGGAGGAAATTCTCCGTAAATGAAAACCCAATCGGCGAACAATTCATACCCAT
ATATGGTAAAAGTTTTGAACGCGACTTGAGAGCGGAGAGCATTGCGGCTGATAAGGTTTTAGCGCTAAGC
GGGCTTTATAAAACGGGCTGCGGGACCAGTTTTCATATCACTACCGTTTGAGTTCTTGTGCTGTGTGGAT
ACTCCTCCCGACACAAAGCCGCTCCATCAGCCAGCAGTCGTCTAATCCAGAGACCCCGGATCGGGGTACC
TACTAGTCCAGTGTGGTGGAATTCTCTAGAGCCACCATGGTGAGCAAGGGCGAGGAGCTGTTCACCGGGG
TGGTGCCCATCCTGGTCGAGCTGGACGGCGACGTAAACGGCCACAAGTTCAGCGTGTCCGGCGAGGGCGA
GGGCGATGCCACCTACGGCAAGCTGACCCTGAAGTTCATCTGCACCACCGGCAAGCTGCCCGTGCCCTGG
CCCACCCTCGTGACCACCCTGACCTACGGCGTGCAGTGCTTCAGCCGCTACCCCGACCACATGAAGCAGC
ACGACTTCTTCAAGTCCGCCATGCCCGAAGGCTACGTCCAGGAGCGCACCATCTTCTTCAAGGGCGACGG
CAACTACAAGACCCGCGCCGAGGTGAAGTTCGAGGGCGACACCCTGGTGAACCGCATCGAGCTGAAGGGC
ATCGACTTCAAGGAGGACGGCAACATCCTGGGGCACAAGCTGGAGTACAACTACAACAGCCACAACGTCT
ATATCATGGCCGACAAGCAGAAGAACGGCATCAAGGTGAACTTCAAGATCCGCCACAACATCGAGGACGG
CAGCGTGCAGCTCGCCGACCACTACCAGCAGAACACCCCCATCGGCGACGGCCCCGTGCTGCTGCCCGAC
AACCACTACCTGAGCACCCAGTCCGCCCTGAGCAAAGACCCCAACGAGAAGCGCGATCACATGGTCCTGC
TGGAGTTCGTGACCGCCGCCGGGATCACTCTCGGCATGGACGAGCTGTACAAGCTTGAGGGCAGAGGAAG
TCTTCTAACATGCGGTGACGTGGAGGAGAATCCCGGCCCTGCTAGCGGTAGCGGCAGCGGTAGCATGACC
GAGTACAAGCCCACGGTGCGCCTCGCCACCCGCGACGACGTCCCCCGGGCCGTACGCACCCTCGCCGCCG
CGTTCGCCGACTACCCCGCCACGCGCCACACCGTCGACCCGGACCGCCACATCGAGCGGGTCACCGAGCT
GCAAGAACTCTTCCTCACGCGCGTCGGGCTCGACATCGGCAAGGTGTGGGTCGCGGACGACGGCGCCGCG
GTGGCGGTCTGGACCACGCCGGAGAGCGTCGAAGCGGGGGCGGTGTTCGCCGAGATCGGCCCGCGCATGG
CCGAGTTGAGCGGTTCCCGGCTGGCCGCGCAGCAACAGATGGAAGGCCTCCTGGCGCCGCACCGGCCCAA
GGAGCCCGCGTGGTTCCTGGCCACCGTCGGCGTCTCGCCCGACCACCAGGGCAAGGGTCTGGGCAGCGCC
GTCGTGCTCCCCGGAGTGGAGGCGGCCGAGCGCGCCGGGGTGCCCGCCTTCCTGGAGACCTCCGCGCCCC
GCAACCTCCCCTTCTACGAGCGGCTCGGCTTCACCGTCACCGCCGACGTCGAGGTGCCCGAAGGACCGCG
CACCTGGTGCATGACCCGCAAGCCCGGTGCCTGACTCGAGGGATCCAGACATGATAAGATACATTGATGA
GTTTGGACAAACCACAACTAGAATGCAGTGAAAAAAATGCTTTATTTGTGAAATTTGTGATGCTATTGCT
TTATTTGTAACCATTATAAGCTGCAATAAACAAGTTAACAACAACAATTGCATTCATTTTATGTTTCAGG
TTCAGGGGGAGGTGTGGGAGGTTTTTTAAAGCAAGTAAAACCTCTACAAATGTGGTATGGCTGATTATGA
TCAGTCGACCGATGCCCTTGAGAGCCTTCAACCCAGTCAGCTCCTTCCGGTGGGCGCGGGGCATGACTAT
CGTCGCCGCACTTATGACTGTCTTCTTTATCATGCAACTCGTAGGACAGGTGCCGGCAGCGCTCTGGGTC
ATTTTCGGCGAGGACCGCTTTCGCTGGAGCGCGACGATGATCGGCCTGTCGCTTGCGGTATTCGGAATCT
TGCACGCCCTCGCTCAAGCCTTCGTCACTGGTCCCGCCACCAAACGTTTCGGCGAGAAGCAGGCCATTAT
CGCCGGCATGGCGGCCGACGCGCTGGGCTACGTCTTGCTGGCGTTCGCGACGCGAGGCTGGATGGCCTTC
CCCATTATGATTCTTCTCGCTTCCGGCGGCATCGGGATGCCCGCGTTGCAGGCCATGCTGTCCAGGCAGG
TAGATGACGACCATCAGGGACAGCTTCAAGGCCAGCAAAAGGCCAGGAACCGTAAAAAGGCCGCGTTGCT
GGCGTTTTTCCATAGGCTCCGCCCCCCTGACGAGCATCACAAAAATCGACGCTCAAGTCAGAGGTGGCGA
AACCCGACAGGACTATAAAGATACCAGGCGTTTCCCCCTGGAAGCTCCCTCGTGCGCTCTCCTGTTCCGA
CCCTGCCGCTTACCGGATACCTGTCCGCCTTTCTCCCTTCGGGAAGCGTGGCGCTTTCTCATAGCTCACG
CTGTAGGTATCTCAGTTCGGTGTAGGTCGTTCGCTCCAAGCTGGGCTGTGTGCACGAACCCCCCGTTCAG
CCCGACCGCTGCGCCTTATCCGGTAACTATCGTCTTGAGTCCAACCCGGTAAGACACGACTTATCGCCAC
TGGCAGCAGCCACTGGTAACAGGATTAGCAGAGCGAGGTATGTAGGCGGTGCTACAGAGTTCTTGAAGTG
GTGGCCTAACTACGGCTACACTAGAAGGACAGTATTTGGTATCTGCGCTCTGCTGAAGCCAGTTACCTTC
GGAAAAAGAGTTGGTAGCTCTTGATCCGGCAAACAAACCACCGCTGGTAGCGGTGGTTTTTTTGTTTGCA
AGCAGCAGATTACGCGCAGAAAAAAAGGATCTCAAGAAGATCCTTTGATCTTTTCTACGGGGTCTGACGC
TCAGTGGAACGAAAACTCACGTTAAGGGATTTTGGTCATGAGATTATCAAAAAGGATCTTCACCTAGATC
CTTTTAAATTAAAAATGAAGTTTTAAATCAATCTAAAGTATATATGAGTAAACTTGGTCTGACAGTTACC
AATGCTTAATCAGTGAGGCACCTATCTCAGCGATCTGTCTATTTCGTTCATCCATAGTTGCCTGACTCCC
CGTCGTGTAGATAACTACGATACGGGAGGGCTTACCATCTGGCCCCAGTGCTGCAATGATACCGCGAGAC
CCACGCTCACCGGCTCCAGATTTATCAGCAATAAACCAGCCAGCCGGAAGGGCCGAGCGCAGAAGTGGTC
CTGCAACTTTATCCGCCTCCATCCAGTCTATTAATTGTTGCCGGGAAGCTAGAGTAAGTAGTTCGCCAGT
TAATAGTTTGCGCAACGTTGTTGCCATTGCTGCAGGCATCGTGGTGTCACGCTCGTCGTTTGGTATGGCT
TCATTCAGCTCCGGTTCCCAACGATCAAGGCGAGTTACATGATCCCCCATGTTGTGCAAAAAAGCGGTTA
GCTCCTTCGGTCCTCCGATCGTTGTCAGAAGTAAGTTGGCCGCAGTGTTATCACTCATGGTTATGGCAGC
ACTGCATAATTCTCTTACTGTCATGCCATCCGTAAGATGCTTTTCTGTGACTGGTGAGTACTCAACCAAG
TCATTCTGAGAATAGTGTATGCGGCGACCGAGTTGCTCTTGCCCGGCGTCAACACGGGATAATACCGCGC
CACATAGCAGAACTTTAAAAGTGCTCATCATTGGAAAACGTTCTTCGGGGCGAAAACTCTCAAGGATCTT
ACCGCTGTTGAGATCCAGTTCGATGTAACCCACTCGTGCACCCAACTGATCTTCAGCATCTTTTACTTTC
ACCAGCGTTTCTGGGTGAGCAAAAACAGGAAGGCAAAATGCCGCAAAAAAGGGAATAAGGGCGACACGGA
AATGTTGAATACTCATACTCTTCCTTTTTCAATATTATTGAAGCATTTATCAGGGTTATTGTCTCATGAG
CGGATACATATTTGAATGTATTTAGAAAAATAAACAAATAGGGGTTCCGCGCACATTTCCCCGAAAAGTG
CCACCTGACGTCTAAGAAACCATTATTATCATGACATTAACCTATAAAAATAGGCGTATCACGAGGCCCT
TTCGTCTTCAAGAATTAATTCTATATTCTAAAAACACAAATGATACTTCTAAAAAAAAATCATGAATGGC
ATCAACTCTGAATCAAATCTTTGCAGATGCACCTACTTCTCATTTCCACTGTCACATCATTTTTCC
Features (pLannotate 1.2.2; 9 found; start..end, strand, type, name):
   2487..3203    +  CDS            EGFP: EGFP is a basic (constitutively fluorescent) green fluorescent protein published in 1996, derived from Aequorea victoria. It is reported to be a rapidly-maturing weak dimer with moderate acid sensitivity.
   3285..3884    +  CDS            PuroR: puromycin N-acetyltransferase; pac from Streptomyces alboniger; confers resistance to puromycin
   3892..4026    -  polyA_signal   SV40 poly(A) signal: SV40 polyadenylation signal
   4049..4133    -  CDS            large T antigen (fragment): large T antigen from SV40 (simian virus 40)
   4134..4581    +  CDS            TcR (fragment): tetracycline efflux protein; tet; confers resistance to tetracycline
   4627..5215    -  rep_origin     ori: high-copy-number ColE1/pMB1/pBR322/pUC origin of replication
   5386..6246    -  CDS            AmpR: β-lactamase; bla; confers resistance to ampicillin, carbenicillin, and related antibiotics
   6247..6351    -  promoter       AmpR promoter: bla
   6501..2434    +  promoter       Ac5 promoter (across the origin): Drosophila melanogaster actin 5C promoter
