[The description below was written by a language model from this plasmid's Addgene catalogue record and pLannotate feature annotations shown in this document.]
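Description:
Ac5-STABLE1-puro is an empty-backbone insect expression plasmid of 6,576 nt, derived from the Invitrogen Ac5/V5-HIS vector and designed for multicistronic expression and generation of stable lines in insect cells such as Drosophila cultures. In bacteria it is maintained as a high-copy plasmid through a ColE1/pUC-type origin and selected with ampicillin via the β-lactamase gene and its native promoter. The annotation also picks up short fragments of a tetracycline resistance gene and of SV40 large T antigen. These are partial matches to backbone or terminator-flanking sequence rather than functional genes.

The expression unit is driven by the Drosophila melanogaster actin 5C promoter, a strong constitutive promoter that spans the sequence origin in this record. Downstream lie EGFP and then the puromycin N-acetyltransferase gene, followed by an SV40 polyadenylation region. According to the catalogue description the two coding sequences are joined by a T2A peptide, although the feature table does not annotate it separately; the short gap between EGFP and PuroR is consistent with such a linker. T2A-mediated ribosomal skipping allows a single transcript to yield separate proteins, so fluorescence and drug resistance both report on the same transcript.

No insert is present. An open reading frame of interest, with or without tags, is cloned into the cassette so that it is co-expressed with the marker proteins, and transfected cells can then be selected with puromycin. The depositors note that either GFP or the puromycin marker can be removed or replaced, that N- or C-terminal fusions to GFP are possible, and that this version was made by swapping the neomycin resistance gene of a related STABLE vector for PuroR.
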