Addgene plasmid #208031: Ac5-STABLE1-puro
Purpose: (Empty Backbone) Enables expression of an ORF (with or without tags) and selection with puromycin in insect cells. Includes GFP-T2A-puro with Actin5C promoter.
Depositing lab: Rosa Barrio & James Sutherland. Depositing organization: CIC bioGUNE. Publication: Generation of stable Drosophila cell lines using multicistronic vectors. Gonzalez M, Martin-Ruiz I, Jimenez S, Pirone L, Barrio R, Sutherland JD. Sci Rep. 2011;1:75. doi: 10.1038/srep00075. Epub 2011 Aug 31. PubMed 22355594.
Backbone
  Vector backbone: Ac5/V5-HIS
  Backbone manufacturer: Invitrogen
  Vector type: Insect Expression
  Selectable markers: Puromycin
Growth in bacteria
  Bacterial resistance: Ampicillin, 100 μg/mL
  Growth temperature: 37°C
  Growth strain: DH5alpha
  Copy number: High Copy
Gene/Insert
  Gene/Insert name: None
Terms and licenses: Academic/Nonprofit Terms; Industry Terms: Not Available to Industry
Depositor comments: For multicistronic expression in insect cells. GFP or Puro can be removed or replaced (swapped Nhe1-Xho1 NeoR from Addgene ID: 32425 for PuroR)N-terminal or C-terminal fusions to GFP are possible.
How to cite: Ac5-STABLE1-puro was a gift from Rosa Barrio & James Sutherland (Addgene plasmid # 208031 ; http://n2t.net/addgene:208031 ; RRID:Addgene_208031)
